>Addgene plasmid #110980 | PF3D7_0929900-COMP-blac-flag-his | depositor full sequence | sequence record 208708 | PF3D7_0929900-COMP-blac-flag-his sequence 8017 bps
CTCGAGAAAGGCGTCTAACCAGTCACAGTCGCAAGGTAGGCTGAGCACCGTGGCGGGCGGCAGCGGGTGG
CGGTCGGGGTTGTTTCTGGCGGAGGTGCTGCTGATGATGTAATTAAAGTAGGCGGTCTTGAGACGGCGGA
TGGTCGAGGTGAGGTGTGGCAGGCTTGAGATCCAGCTGTTGGGGTGAGTACTCCCTCTCAAAAGCGGGCA
TTACTTCTGCGCTAAGATTGTCAGTTTCCAAAAACGAGGAGGATTTGATATTCACCTGGCCCGATCTGGC
CATACACTTGAGTGACAATGACATCCACTTTGCCTTTCTCTCCACAGGTGTCCACTCCCAGGTCCAAGTT
TGCCACCATGGAGTTTCAGACCCAGGTACTCATGTCCCTGCTGCTCTGCATGTCTGGTGCGGCCGCCTAC
ATGAACATCAAGAGATACCCCAACAAGGTGCTGAACAGCGCCGAGAGCAAGTTCTACGACCACAACTTCC
ACAAGAACTACATCCTGAACAACCTGTTCAAGCGGAACAAGCTGTACTACATCTACCCCAAGCAGAACCT
GCTGATCAAGAACACCCGGATCTACAACGTGCCCAGAGCCAAGACCGCCATCAGCCTGTTTAAGGACATC
AACATGGCCAACTTTTTCCCCGGCTTCAAAACAATCTTCAACACCAAGTTCCTCTTCGACCCTCTGTACA
GCAGCCACAAGGATATCATCATCAAGAATATCAAGACCATCCAGCTGCTCCAGCAGGGCAACTACGTGAA
GTCCGGCGCGCCGTCGACCTCCATCACGGCCTATAAGAGTGAGGGGGAGTCAGCGGAGTTCTCCTTCCCA
CTCAACCTTGGAGAGGAAAGCCTGCAGGGAGAGTTGAGATGGAAGGCAGAGAAGGCTCCTTCTTCCCAGT
CCTGGATCACCTTCTCCCTAAAGAACCAAAAGGTGTCTGTGCAGAAGTCTACTAGCAACCCCAAGTTCCA
GCTGTCCGAAACGCTCCCACTCACCCTTCAGATACCCCAGGTCTCCCTTCAGTTTGCTGGTTCTGGCAAC
CTGACCCTGACTCTGGACAGAGGGATACTGTATCAGGAAGTGAACCTGGTGGTGATGAAAGTGACTCAGC
CCGACAGCAACACTTTGACCTGTGAGGTGATGGGACCCACCTCACCCAAGATGAGACTGATCTTGAAGCA
GGAGAATCAGGAGGCCAGGGTCTCCAGGCAGGAGAAAGTGATTCAAGTGCAGGCCCCTGAAGCAGGGGTG
TGGCAATGTCTACTGAGTGAAGGTGAAGAGGTCAAGATGGACTCCAAGATCCAGGTTTTATCCAAAGGGT
TGAATTCCGGCGGCGGCTCCGGAGGCGGTACCGGTGGCGGCGACCTAGCCCCACAGATGCTTCGAGAACT
CCAGGAGACTAATGCGGCGCTGCAAGACGTGAGAGAGCTCTTGCGACAGCAGGTCAAGGAGATCACCTTC
CTGAAGAATACGGTGATGGAATGTGACGCCTGCGGTCTAGACAGAAACCTGCCTCCACTAGCACCTCTGG
GCCCACACCCAGAAACGCTGGTGAAAGTAAAAGATGCTGAAGATCAGTTGGGTGCACGAGTGGGTTACAT
CGAACTGGATCTCAACAGCGGTAAGATCCTTGAGAGTTTTCGCCCCGAAGAACGTTTTCCAATGATGAGC
ACTTTTAAAGTTCTGCTATGTGGCGCGGTATTATCCCGTATTGACGCCGGGCAAGAGCAACTCGGTCGCC
GCATACACTATTCTCAGAATGACTTGGTTGAGTACTCACCAGTCACAGAAAAGCATCTTACGGATGGCAT
GACAGTAAGAGAATTATGCAGTGCTGCCATAACCATGAGTGATAACACTGCGGCCAACTTACTTCTGACA
ACGATCGGAGGACCGAAGGAGCTAACCGCTTTTTTGCACAACATGGGGGATCATGTAACTCGCCTTGATC
GTTGGGAACCGGAGCTGAATGAAGCCATACCAAACGACGAGCGTGACACCACGATGCCTGTAGCAATGGC
AACAACGTTGCGCAAACTATTAACTGGCGAACTACTTACTCTAGCTTCCCGGCAACAATTAATAGACTGG
ATGGAGGCGGATAAAGTTGCAGGACCACTTCTGCGCTCGGCCCTTCCGGCTGGCTGGTTTATTGCTGATA
AATCTGGAGCCGGTGAGCGTGGGTCTCGCGGTATCATTGCAGCACTGGGGCCAGATGGTAAGCCCTCCCG
TATCGTAGTTATCTACACGACGGGGAGTCAGGCAACTATGGATGAACGAAATAGACAGATCGCTGAGATA
GGTGCCTCACTGATTAAGCATTGGGGCCCTGACTACAAAGACCATGACGGTGATTATAAAGATCATGACA
TCGATTACAAGGATGACGATGACAAGGGCCCTCACCACCACCATCACCACTAATTAATTAAGGATCCCCC
GACCTCGACCTCTGGCTAATAAAGGAAATTTATTTTCATTGCAATAGTGTGTTGGAATTTTTTGTGTCTC
TCACTCGGAAGGACATATGGGAGGGCAAATCATTTGGTCGAGATCCCTCGGAGATCTCTAGCTAGAGGAT
CGATCCCCGCCCCGGACGAACTAAACCTGACTACGACATCTCTGCCCCTTCTTCGCGGGGCAGTGCATGT
AATCCCTTCAGTTGGTTGGTACAACTTGCCAACTGGGCCCTGTTCCACATGTGACACGGGGGGGGACCAA
ACACAAAGGGGTTCTCTGACTGTAGTTGACATCCTTATAAATGGATGTGCACATTTGCCAACACTGAGTG
GCTTTCATCCTGGAGCAGACTTTGCAGTCTGTGGACTGCAACACAACATTGCCTTTATGTGTAACTCTTG
GCTGAAGCTCTTACACCAATGCTGGGGGACATGTACCTCCCAGGGGCCCAGGAAGACTACGGGAGGCTAC
ACCAACGTCAATCAGAGGGGCCTGTGTAGCTACCGATAAGCGGACCCTCAAGAGGGCATTAGCAATAGTG
TTTATAAGGCCCCCTTGTTAACCCTAAACGGGTAGCATATGCTTCCCGGGTAGTAGTATATACTATCCAG
ACTAACCCTAATTCAATAGCATATGTTACCCAACGGGAAGCATATGCTATCGAATTAGGGTTAGTAAAAG
GGTCCTAAGGAACAGCGATATCTCCCACCCCATGAGCTGTCACGGTTTTATTTACATGGGGTCAGGATTC
CACGAGGGTAGTGAACCATTTTAGTCACAAGGGCAGTGGCTGAAGATCAAGGAGCGGGCAGTGAACTCTC
CTGAATCTTCGCCTGCTTCTTCATTCTCCTTCGTTTAGCTAATAGAATAACTGCTGAGTTGTGAACAGTA
AGGTGTATGTGAGGTGCTCGAAAACAAGGTTTCAGGTGACGCCCCCAGAATAAAATTTGGACGGGGGGTT
CAGTGGTGGCATTGTGCTATGACACCAATATAACCCTCACAAACCCCTTGGGCAATAAATACTAGTGTAG
GAATGAAACATTCTGAATATCTTTAACAATAGAAATCCATGGGGTGGGGACAAGCCGTAAAGACTGGATG
TCCATCTCACACGAATTTATGGCTATGGGCAACACATAATCCTAGTGCAATATGATACTGGGGTTATTAA
GATGTGTCCCAGGCAGGGACCAAGACAGGTGAACCATGTTGTTACACTCTATTTGTAACAAGGGGAAAGA
GAGTGGACGCCGACAGCAGCGGACTCCACTGGTTGTCTCTAACACCCCCGAAAATTAAACGGGGCTCCAC
GCCAATGGGGCCCATAAACAAAGACAAGTGGCCACTCTTTTTTTTGAAATTGTGGAGTGGGGGCACGCGT
CAGCCCCCACACGCCGCCCTGCGGTTTTGGACTGTAAAATAAGGGTGTAATAACTTGGCTGATTGTAACC
CCGCTAACCACTGCGGTCAAACCACTTGCCCACAAAACCACTAATGGCACCCCGGGGAATACCTGCATAA
GTAGGTGGGCGGGCCAAGATAGGGGCGCGATTGCTGCGATCTGGAGGACAAATTACACACACTTGCGCCT
GAGCGCCAAGCACAGGGTTGTTGGTCCTCATATTCACGAGGTCGCTGAGAGCACGGTGGGCTAATGTTGC
CATGGGTAGCATATACTACCCAAATATCTGGATAGCATATGCTATCCTAATCTATATCTGGGTAGCATAG
GCTATCCTAATCTATATCTGGGTAGCATATGCTATCCTAATCTATATCTGGGTAGTATATGCTATCCTAA
TTTATATCTGGGTAGCATAGGCTATCCTAATCTATATCTGGGTAGCATATGCTATCCTAATCTATATCTG
GGTAGTATATGCTATCCTAATCTGTATCCGGGTAGCATATGCTATCCTAATAGAGATTAGGGTAGTATAT
GCTATCCTAATTTATATCTGGGTAGCATATACTACCCAAATATCTGGATAGCATATGCTATCCTAATCTA
TATCTGGGTAGCATATGCTATCCTAATCTATATCTGGGTAGCATAGGCTATCCTAATCTATATCTGGGTA
GCATATGCTATCCTAATCTATATCTGGGTAGTATATGCTATCCTAATTTATATCTGGGTAGCATAGGCTA
TCCTAATCTATATCTGGGTAGCATATGCTATCCTAATCTATATCTGGGTAGTATATGCTATCCTAATCTG
TATCCGGGTAGCATATGCTATCCTCATGATAAGCTGTCAAACATGAGAATTTTCTTGAAGACGAAAGGGC
CTCGTGATACGCCTATTTTTATAGGTTAATGTCATGATAATAATGGTTTCTTAGACGTCAGGTGGCACTT
TTCGGGGAAATGTGCGCGGAACCCCTATTTGTTTATTTTTCTAAATACATTCAAATATGTATCCGCTCAT
GAGACAATAACCCTGATAAATGCTTCAATAATATTGAAAAAGGAAGAGTATGAGTATTCAACATTTCCGT
GTCGCCCTTATTCCCTTTTTTGCGGCATTTTGCCTTCCTGTTTTTGCTCACCCAGAAACGCTGGTGAAAG
TAAAAGATGCTGAAGATCAGTTGGGTGCACGAGTGGGTTACATCGAACTGGATCTCAACAGCGGTAAGAT
CCTTGAGAGTTTTCGCCCCGAAGAACGTTTTCCAATGATGAGCACTTTTAAAGTTCTGCTATGTGGCGCG
GTATTATCCCGTGTTGACGCCGGGCAAGAGCAACTCGGTCGCCGCATACACTATTCTCAGAATGACTTGG
TTGAGTACTCACCAGTCACAGAAAAGCATCTTACGGATGGCATGACAGTAAGAGAATTATGCAGTGCTGC
CATAACCATGAGTGATAACACTGCGGCCAACTTACTTCTGACAACGATCGGAGGACCGAAGGAGCTAACC
GCTTTTTTGCACAACATGGGGGATCATGTAACTCGCCTTGATCGTTGGGAACCGGAGCTGAATGAAGCCA
TACCAAACGACGAGCGTGACACCACGATGCCTGCAGCAATGGCAACAACGTTGCGCAAACTATTAACTGG
CGAACTACTTACTCTAGCTTCCCGGCAACAATTAATAGACTGGATGGAGGCGGATAAAGTTGCAGGACCA
CTTCTGCGCTCGGCCCTTCCGGCTGGCTGGTTTATTGCTGATAAATCTGGAGCCGGTGAGCGTGGGTCTC
GCGGTATCATTGCAGCACTGGGGCCAGATGGTAAGCCCTCCCGTATCGTAGTTATCTACACGACGGGGAG
TCAGGCAACTATGGATGAACGAAATAGACAGATCGCTGAGATAGGTGCCTCACTGATTAAGCATTGGTAA
CTGTCAGACCAAGTTTACTCATATATACTTTAGATTGATTTAAAACTTCATTTTTAATTTAAAAGGATCT
AGGTGAAGATCCTTTTTGATAATCTCATGACCAAAATCCCTTAACGTGAGTTTTCGTTCCACTGAGCGTC
AGACCCCGTAGAAAAGATCAAAGGATCTTCTTGAGATCCTTTTTTTCTGCGCGTAATCTGCTGCTTGCAA
ACAAAAAAACCACCGCTACCAGCGGTGGTTTGTTTGCCGGATCAAGAGCTACCAACTCTTTTTCCGAAGG
TAACTGGCTTCAGCAGAGCGCAGATACCAAATACTGTTCTTCTAGTGTAGCCGTAGTTAGGCCACCACTT
CAAGAACTCTGTAGCACCGCCTACATACCTCGCTCTGCTAATCCTGTTACCAGTGGCTGCTGCCAGTGGC
GATAAGTCGTGTCTTACCGGGTTGGACTCAAGACGATAGTTACCGGATAAGGCGCAGCGGTCGGGCTGAA
CGGGGGGTTCGTGCACACAGCCCAGCTTGGAGCGAACGACCTACACCGAACTGAGATACCTACAGCGTGA
GCTATGAGAAAGCGCCACGCTTCCCGAAGGGAGAAAGGCGGACAGGTATCCGGTAAGCGGCAGGGTCGGA
ACAGGAGAGCGCACGAGGGAGCTTCCAGGGGGAAACGCCTGGTATCTTTATAGTCCTGTCGGGTTTCGCC
ACCTCTGACTTGAGCGTCGATTTTTGTGATGCTCGTCAGGGGGGCGGAGCCTATGGAAAAACGCCAGCAA
CGCGGCCTTTTTACGGTTCCTGGCCTTTTGCTGGCCTTTTGCTCACATGTTCTTTCCTGCGTTATCCCCT
GATTCTGTGGATAACCGTATTACCGCCTTTGAGTGAGCTGATACCGCTCGCCGCAGCCGAACGACCGAGC
GCAGCGAGTCAGTGAGCGAGGAAGCGGAAGAGCGCCCAATACGCAAACCGCCTCTCCCCGCGCGTTGGCC
GATTCATTAATGCAGCTGGCACGACAGGTTTCCCGACTGGAAAGCGGGCAGTGAGCGCAACGCAATTAAT
GTGAGTTAGCTCACTCATTAGGCACCCCAGGCTTTACACTTTATGCTTCCGGCTCGTATGTTGTGTGGAA
TTGTGAGCGGATAACAATTTCACACAGGAAACAGCTATGACCATGATTACGCCAAGCTCTAGCTAGAGGT
CGACCAATTCTCATGTTTGACAGCTTATCATCGCAGATCCGGGCAACGTTGTTGCCATTGCTGCAGGCGC
AGAACTGGTAGGTATGGAAGATCTATACATTGAATCAATATTGGCAATTAGCCATATTAGTCATTGGTTA
TATAGCATAAATCAATATTGGCTATTGGCCATTGCATACGTTGTATCTATATCATAATATGTACATTTAT
ATTGGCTCATGTCCAATATGACCGCCATGTTGACATTGATTATTGACTAGTTATTAATAGTAATCAATTA
CGGGGTCATTAGTTCATAGCCCATATATGGAGTTCCGCGTTACATAACTTACGGTAAATGGCCCGCCTGG
CTGACCGCCCAACGACCCCCGCCCATTGACGTCAATAATGACGTATGTTCCCATAGTAACGCCAATAGGG
ACTTTCCATTGACGTCAATGGGTGGAGTATTTACGGTAAACTGCCCACTTGGCAGTACATCAAGTGTATC
ATATGCCAAGTCCGCCCCCTATTGACGTCAATGACGGTAAATGGCCCGCCTGGCATTATGCCCAGTACAT
GACCTTACGGGACTTTCCTACTTGGCAGTACATCTACGTATTAGTCATCGCTATTACCATGGTGATGCGG
TTTTGGCAGTACACCAATGGGCGTGGATAGCGGTTTGACTCACGGGGATTTCCAAGTCTCCACCCCATTG
ACGTCAATGGGAGTTTGTTTTGGCACCAAAATCAACGGGACTTTCCAAAATGTCGTAATAACCCCGCCCC
GTTGACGCAAATGGGCGGTAGGCGTGTACGGTGGGAGGTCTATATAAGCAGAGCTCGTTTAGTGAACCGT
CAGATCCTCACTCTCTTCCGCATCGCTGTCTGCGAGGGCCAGCTGTTGGGCTCGCGGTTGAGGACAAACT
CTTCGCGGTCTTTCCAGTACTCTTGGATCGGAAACCCGTCGGCCTCCGAACGGTACTCCGCCACCGAGGG
ACCTGAGCGAGTCCGCATCGACCGGATCGGAAAACCT
Features (pLannotate 1.2.2; 21 found; start..end, strand, type, name):
    184..273     +  intron         chimeric intron (fragment): chimera between introns from adenovirus and immunoglobulin heavy chain genes
    292..338     +  CDS            IgH signal sequence (fragment): signal sequence from the mouse immunoglobulin heavy chain variable region
    775..1335    +  CDS            Cd4 (fragment): CD4_RAT - Experimental evidence at protein level: Swiss-Prot protein existence level 1. Integral membrane glycoprotein that plays an essential role in the immune response and serves multiple functions in responses against both external and internal offenses. In T-cells, functions primarily as a coreceptor for MHC class II molecule:peptide complex. The antigens presented by class II peptides are derived from extracellular proteins while class I peptides are derived from cytosolic proteins. Interacts simultaneously with the T-cell receptor (TCR) and the MHC class II presented by antigen presenti
   1372..1539    +  CDS            COMP (fragment): COMP_HUMAN - Experimental evidence at protein level: Swiss-Prot protein existence level 1. May play a role in the structural integrity of cartilage via its interaction with other extracellular matrix proteins such as the collagens and fibronectin. Can mediate the interaction of chondrocytes with the cartilage extracellular matrix through interaction with cell surface integrin receptors. Could play a role in the pathogenesis of osteoarthritis. Potent suppressor of apoptosis in both primary chondrocytes and transformed cells. Suppresses apoptosis by blocking the activation of caspase-3 and by in
   1547..2334    +  CDS            bla(M) (fragment): β-lactamase lacking the signal sequence; bla(M); allows cytosolic expression of β-lactamase
   2341..2406    +  CDS            3xFLAG: three tandem FLAG® epitope tags, followed by an enterokinase cleavage site
   2468..2523    +  polyA_signal   β-globin poly(A) signal: rabbit β-globin polyadenylation signal (Gil and Proudfoot, 1987)
   3037..4718    -  rep_origin     oriP (fragment): Epstein-Barr virus oriP replication origin (Yates et al., 2000)
   4845..4949    +  promoter       AmpR promoter: bla
   4950..5810    +  CDS            AmpR: β-lactamase; bla; confers resistance to ampicillin, carbenicillin, and related antibiotics
   5981..6569    +  rep_origin     ori: high-copy-number ColE1/pMB1/pBR322/pUC origin of replication
   6752..6844    +  CDS            lacI (fragment): lac repressor; lacI; The lac repressor binds to the lac operator to inhibit transcription in E. coli. This inhibition can be relieved by adding lactose or isopropyl-β-D-thiogalactopyranoside (IPTG).
   6857..6878    +  protein_bind   CAP binding site: CAP binding activates transcription in the presence of cAMP. E. coli catabolite activator protein
   6893..6923    +  promoter       lac promoter: promoter for the E. coli lac operon
   6931..6947    +  protein_bind   lac operator: The lac repressor binds to the lac operator to inhibit transcription in E. coli. This inhibition can be relieved by adding lactose or isopropyl-β-D-thiogalactopyranoside (IPTG). lac repressor encoded by lacI
   7017..7033    +  promoter       tet promoter (fragment): E. coli promoter for tetracycline efflux protein gene
   7043..7068    -  CDS            bla(M) (fragment): β-lactamase lacking the signal sequence; bla(M); allows cytosolic expression of β-lactamase
   7242..7621    +  enhancer       CMV enhancer: human cytomegalovirus immediate early enhancer
   7623..7822    +  promoter       CMV promoter: human cytomegalovirus (CMV) immediate early promoter
   7890..7928    +  misc_feature   Ad SA (fragment): adenovirus major late transcript splice acceptor (Friedrich and Soriano, 1991)
   7961..153     -  CDS            PTP (fragment) (across the origin): TERM_ADE02 - Experimental evidence at protein level: Swiss-Prot protein existence level 1. Protein covalently bound to the viral DNA that acts as a primer for viral genomic replication by DNA strand displacement. Assembles on the viral origin of replication in an initiation complex with viral polymerase, DBP, host NFIA and host POU2F1/OCT1. During initiation, the polymerase covalently couples the first dCTP with Ser- 580 of pTP. The terminal protein stimulates the template activity over 20 fold compared to protein-free templates. Neo-synthesized viral genomes are linked to two preterminal prot
