>Addgene plasmid #110980 | PF3D7_0929900-COMP-blac-flag-his | addgene full sequence | sequence record 224276 | Addgene NGS Result
CTCGAGAAAGGCGTCTAACCAGTCACAGTCGCAAGGTAGGCTGAGCACCGTGGCGGGCGGCAGCGGGTGG
CGGTCGGGGTTGTTTCTGGCGGAGGTGCTGCTGATGATGTAATTAAAGTAGGCGGTCTTGAGACGGCGGA
TGGTCGAGGTGAGGTGTGGCAGGCTTGAGATCCAGCTGTTGGGGTGAGTACTCCCTCTCAAAAGCGGGCA
TTACTTCTGCGCTAAGATTGTCAGTTTCCAAAAACGAGGAGGATTTGATATTCACCTGGCCCGATCTGGC
CATACACTTGAGTGACAATGACATCCACTTTGCCTTTCTCTCCACAGGTGTCCACTCCCAGGTCCAAGTT
TGCCACCATGGAGTTTCAGACCCAGGTACTCATGTCCCTGCTGCTCTGCATGTCTGGTGCGGCCGCCTAC
ATGAACATCAAGAGATACCCCAACAAGGTGCTGAACAGCGCCGAGAGCAAGTTCTACGACCACAACTTCC
ACAAGAACTACATCCTGAACAACCTGTTCAAGCGGAACAAGCTGTACTACATCTACCCCAAGCAGAACCT
GCTGATCAAGAACACCCGGATCTACAACGTGCCCAGAGCCAAGACCGCCATCAGCCTGTTTAAGGACATC
AACATGGCCAACTTTTTCCCCGGCTTCAAAACAATCTTCAACACCAAGTTCCTCTTCGACCCTCTGTACA
GCAGCCACAAGGATATCATCATCAAGAATATCAAGACCATCCAGCTGCTCCAGCAGGGCAACTACGTGAA
GTCCGGCGCGCCGTCGACCTCCATCACGGCCTATAAGAGTGAGGGGGAGTCAGCGGAGTTCTCCTTCCCA
CTCAACCTTGGAGAGGAAAGCCTGCAGGGAGAGTTGAGATGGAAGGCAGAGAAGGCTCCTTCTTCCCAGT
CCTGGATCACCTTCTCCCTAAAGAACCAAAAGGTGTCTGTGCAGAAGTCTACTAGCAACCCCAAGTTCCA
GCTGTCCGAAACGCTCCCACTCACCCTTCAGATACCCCAGGTCTCCCTTCAGTTTGCTGGTTCTGGCAAC
CTGACCCTGACTCTGGACAGAGGGATACTGTATCAGGAAGTGAACCTGGTGGTGATGAAAGTGACTCAGC
CCGACAGCAACACTTTGACCTGTGAGGTGATGGGACCCACCTCACCCAAGATGAGACTGATCTTGAAGCA
GGAGAATCAGGAGGCCAGGGTCTCCAGGCAGGAGAAAGTGATTCAAGTGCAGGCCCCTGAAGCAGGGGTG
TGGCAATGTCTACTGAGTGAAGGTGAAGAGGTCAAGATGGACTCCAAGATCCAGGTTTTATCCAAAGGGT
TGAATTCCGGCGGCGGCTCCGGAGGCGGTACCGGTGGCGGCGACCTAGCCCCACAGATGCTTCGAGAACT
CCAGGAGACTAATGCGGCGCTGCAAGACGTGAGAGAGCTCTTGCGACAGCAGGTCAAGGAGATCACCTTC
CTGAAGAATACGGTGATGGAATGTGACGCCTGCGGTCTAGACAGAAACCTGCCTCCACTAGCACCTCTGG
GCCCACACCCAGAAACGCTGGTGAAAGTAAAAGATGCTGAAGATCAGTTGGGTGCACGAGTGGGTTACAT
CGAACTGGATCTCAACAGCGGTAAGATCCTTGAGAGTTTTCGCCCCGAAGAACGTTTTCCAATGATGAGC
ACTTTTAAAGTTCTGCTATGTGGCGCGGTATTATCCCGTATTGACGCCGGGCAAGAGCAACTCGGTCGCC
GCATACACTATTCTCAGAATGACTTGGTTGAGTACTCACCAGTCACAGAAAAGCATCTTACGGATGGCAT
GACAGTAAGAGAATTATGCAGTGCTGCCATAACCATGAGTGATAACACTGCGGCCAACTTACTTCTGACA
ACGATCGGAGGACCGAAGGAGCTAACCGCTTTTTTGCACAACATGGGGGATCATGTAACTCGCCTTGATC
GTTGGGAACCGGAGCTGAATGAAGCCATACCAAACGACGAGCGTGACACCACGATGCCTGTAGCAATGGC
AACAACGTTGCGCAAACTATTAACTGGCGAACTACTTACTCTAGCTTCCCGGCAACAATTAATAGACTGG
ATGGAGGCGGATAAAGTTGCAGGACCACTTCTGCGCTCGGCCCTTCCGGCTGGCTGGTTTATTGCTGATA
AATCTGGAGCCGGTGAGCGTGGGTCTCGCGGTATCATTGCAGCACTGGGGCCAGATGGTAAGCCCTCCCG
TATCGTAGTTATCTACACGACGGGGAGTCAGGCAACTATGGATGAACGAAATAGACAGATCGCTGAGATA
GGTGCCTCACTGATTAAGCATTGGGGCCCTGACTACAAAGACCATGACGGTGATTATAAAGATCATGACA
TCGATTACAAGGATGACGATGACAAGGGCCCTCACCACCACCATCACCACTAATAATAAGGATCCCCCGA
CCTCGACCTCTGGCTAATAAAGGAAATTTATTTTCATTGCAATAGTGTGTTGGAATTTTTTGTGTCTCTC
ACTCGGAAGGACATATGGGAGGGCAAATCATTTGGTCGAGATCCCTCGGAGATCTCTAGCTAGAGGATCG
ATCCCCGCCCCGGACGAACTAAACCTGACTACGACATCTCTGCCCCTTCTTCGCGGGGCAGTGCATGTAA
TCCCTTCAGTTGGTTGGTACAACTTGCCAACTGGGCCCTGTTCCACATGTGACACGGGGGGGGACCAAAC
ACAAAGGGGTTCTCTGACTGTAGTTGACATCCTTATAAATGGATGTGCACATTTGCCAACACTGAGTGGC
TTTCATCCTGGAGCAGACTTTGCAGTCTGTGGACTGCAACACAACATTGCCTTTATGTGTAACTCTTGGC
TGAAGCTCTTACACCAATGCTGGGGGACATGTACCTCCCAGGGGCCCAGGAAGACTACGGGAGGCTACAC
CAACGTCAATCAGAGGGGCCTGTGTAGCTACCGATAAGCGGACCCTCAAGAGGGCATTAGCAATAGTGTT
TATAAGGCCCCCTTGTTAACCCTAAACGGGTAGCATATGCTTCCCGGGTAGTAGTATATACTATCCAGAC
TAACCCTAATTCAATAGCATATGTTACCCAACGGGAAGCATATGCTATCGAATTAGGGTTAGTAAAAGGG
TCCTAAGGAACAGCGATATCTCCCACCCCATGAGCTGTCACGGTTTTATTTACATGGGGTCAGGATTCCA
CGAGGGTAGTGAACCATTTTAGTCACAAGGGCAGTGGCTGAAGATCAAGGAGCGGGCAGTGAACTCTCCT
GAATCTTCGCCTGCTTCTTCATTCTCCTTCGTTTAGCTAATAGAATAACTGCTGAGTTGTGAACAGTAAG
GTGTATGTGAGGTGCTCGAAAACAAGGTTTCAGGTGACGCCCCCAGAATAAAATTTGGACGGGGGGTTCA
GTGGTGGCATTGTGCTATGACACCAATATAACCCTCACAAACCCCTTGGGCAATAAATACTAGTGTAGGA
ATGAAACATTCTGAATATCTTTAACAATAGAAATCCATGGGGTGGGGACAAGCCGTAAAGACTGGATGTC
CATCTCACACGAATTTATGGCTATGGGCAACACATAATCCTAGTGCAATATGATACTGGGGTTATTAAGA
TGTGTCCCAGGCAGGGACCAAGACAGGTGAACCATGTTGTTACACTCTATTTGTAACAAGGGGAAAGAGA
GTGGACGCCGACAGCAGCGGACTCCACTGGTTGTCTCTAACACCCCCGAAAATTAAACGGGGCTCCACGC
CAATGGGGCCCATAAACAAAGACAAGTGGCCACTCTTTTTTTTGAAATTGTGGAGTGGGGGCACGCGTCA
GCCCCCACACGCCGCCCTGCGGTTTTGGACTGTAAAATAAGGGTGTAATAACTTGGCTGATTGTAACCCC
GCTAACCACTGCGGTCAAACCACTTGCCCACAAAACCACTAATGGCACCCCGGGGAATACCTGCATAAGT
AGGTGGGCGGGCCAAGATAGGGGCGCGATTGCTGCGATCTGGAGGACAAATTACACACACTTGCGCCTGA
GCGCCAAGCACAGGGTTGTTGGTCCTCATATTCACGAGGTCGCTGAGAGCACGGTGGGCTAATGTTGCCA
TGGGTAGCATATACTACCCAAATATCTGGATAGCATATGCTATCCTAATCTATATCTGGGTAGCATAGGC
TATCCTAATCTATATCTGGGTAGCATATGCTATCCTAATCTATATCTGGGTAGTATATGCTATCCTAATT
TATATCTGGGTAGCATAGGCTATCCTAATCTATATCTGGGTAGCATATGCTATCCTAATCTATATCTGGG
TAGTATATGCTATCCTAATCTGTATCCGGGTAGCATATGCTATCCTAATAGAGATTAGGGTAGTATATGC
TATCCTAATTTATATCTGGGTAGCATATACTACCCAAATATCTGGATAGCATATGCTATCCTAATCTATA
TCTGGGTAGCATATGCTATCCTAATCTATATCTGGGTAGCATAGGCTATCCTAATCTATATCTGGGTAGC
ATATGCTATCCTAATCTATATCTGGGTAGTATATGCTATCCTAATTTATATCTGGGTAGCATAGGCTATC
CTAATCTATATCTGGGTAGCATATGCTATCCTAATCTATATCTGGGTAGTATATGCTATCCTAATCTGTA
TCCGGGTAGCATATGCTATCCTCATGATAAGCTGTCAAACATGAGAATTTTCTTGAAGACGAAAGGGCCT
CGTGATACGCCTATTTTTATAGGTTAATGTCATGATAATAATGGTTTCTTAGACGTCAGGTGGCACTTTT
CGGGGAAATGTGCGCGGAACCCCTATTTGTTTATTTTTCTAAATACATTCAAATATGTATCCGCTCATGA
GACAATAACCCTGATAAATGCTTCAATAATATTGAAAAAGGAAGAGTATGAGTATTCAACATTTCCGTGT
CGCCCTTATTCCCTTTTTTGCGGCATTTTGCCTTCCTGTTTTTGCTCACCCAGAAACGCTGGTGAAAGTA
AAAGATGCTGAAGATCAGTTGGGTGCACGAGTGGGTTACATCGAACTGGATCTCAACAGCGGTAAGATCC
TTGAGAGTTTTCGCCCCGAAGAACGTTTTCCAATGATGAGCACTTTTAAAGTTCTGCTATGTGGCGCGGT
ATTATCCCGTGTTGACGCCGGGCAAGAGCAACTCGGTCGCCGCATACACTATTCTCAGAATGACTTGGTT
GAGTACTCACCAGTCACAGAAAAGCATCTTACGGATGGCATGACAGTAAGAGAATTATGCAGTGCTGCCA
TAACCATGAGTGATAACACTGCGGCCAACTTACTTCTGACAACGATCGGAGGACCGAAGGAGCTAACCGC
TTTTTTGCACAACATGGGGGATCATGTAACTCGCCTTGATCGTTGGGAACCGGAGCTGAATGAAGCCATA
CCAAACGACGAGCGTGACACCACGATGCCTGCAGCAATGGCAACAACGTTGCGCAAACTATTAACTGGCG
AACTACTTACTCTAGCTTCCCGGCAACAATTAATAGACTGGATGGAGGCGGATAAAGTTGCAGGACCACT
TCTGCGCTCGGCCCTTCCGGCTGGCTGGTTTATTGCTGATAAATCTGGAGCCGGTGAGCGTGGGTCTCGC
GGTATCATTGCAGCACTGGGGCCAGATGGTAAGCCCTCCCGTATCGTAGTTATCTACACGACGGGGAGTC
AGGCAACTATGGATGAACGAAATAGACAGATCGCTGAGATAGGTGCCTCACTGATTAAGCATTGGTAACT
GTCAGACCAAGTTTACTCATATATACTTTAGATTGATTTAAAACTTCATTTTTAATTTAAAAGGATCTAG
GTGAAGATCCTTTTTGATAATCTCATGACCAAAATCCCTTAACGTGAGTTTTCGTTCCACTGAGCGTCAG
ACCCCGTAGAAAAGATCAAAGGATCTTCTTGAGATCCTTTTTTTCTGCGCGTAATCTGCTGCTTGCAAAC
AAAAAAACCACCGCTACCAGCGGTGGTTTGTTTGCCGGATCAAGAGCTACCAACTCTTTTTCCGAAGGTA
ACTGGCTTCAGCAGAGCGCAGATACCAAATACTGTTCTTCTAGTGTAGCCGTAGTTAGGCCACCACTTCA
AGAACTCTGTAGCACCGCCTACATACCTCGCTCTGCTAATCCTGTTACCAGTGGCTGCTGCCAGTGGCGA
TAAGTCGTGTCTTACCGGGTTGGACTCAAGACGATAGTTACCGGATAAGGCGCAGCGGTCGGGCTGAACG
GGGGGTTCGTGCACACAGCCCAGCTTGGAGCGAACGACCTACACCGAACTGAGATACCTACAGCGTGAGC
TATGAGAAAGCGCCACGCTTCCCGAAGGGAGAAAGGCGGACAGGTATCCGGTAAGCGGCAGGGTCGGAAC
AGGAGAGCGCACGAGGGAGCTTCCAGGGGGAAACGCCTGGTATCTTTATAGTCCTGTCGGGTTTCGCCAC
CTCTGACTTGAGCGTCGATTTTTGTGATGCTCGTCAGGGGGGCGGAGCCTATGGAAAAACGCCAGCAACG
CGGCCTTTTTACGGTTCCTGGCCTTTTGCTGGCCTTTTGCTCACATGTTCTTTCCTGCGTTATCCCCTGA
TTCTGTGGATAACCGTATTACCGCCTTTGAGTGAGCTGATACCGCTCGCCGCAGCCGAACGACCGAGCGC
AGCGAGTCAGTGAGCGAGGAAGCGGAAGAGCGCCCAATACGCAAACCGCCTCTCCCCGCGCGTTGGCCGA
TTCATTAATGCAGCTGGCACGACAGGTTTCCCGACTGGAAAGCGGGCAGTGAGCGCAACGCAATTAATGT
GAGTTAGCTCACTCATTAGGCACCCCAGGCTTTACACTTTATGCTTCCGGCTCGTATGTTGTGTGGAATT
GTGAGCGGATAACAATTTCACACAGGAAACAGCTATGACCATGATTACGCCAAGCTCTAGCTAGAGGTCG
ACCAATTCTCATGTTTGACAGCTTATCATCGCAGATCCGGGCAACGTTGTTGCCATTGCTGCAGGCGCAG
AACTGGTAGGTATGGAAGATCTATACATTGAATCAATATTGGCAATTAGCCATATTAGTCATTGGTTATA
TAGCATAAATCAATATTGGCTATTGGCCATTGCATACGTTGTATCTATATCATAATATGTACATTTATAT
TGGCTCATGTCCAATATGACCGCCATGTTGACATTGATTATTGACTAGTTATTAATAGTAATCAATTACG
GGGTCATTAGTTCATAGCCCATATATGGAGTTCCGCGTTACATAACTTACGGTAAATGGCCCGCCTGGCT
GACCGCCCAACGACCCCCGCCCATTGACGTCAATAATGACGTATGTTCCCATAGTAACGCCAATAGGGAC
TTTCCATTGACGTCAATGGGTGGAGTATTTACGGTAAACTGCCCACTTGGCAGTACATCAAGTGTATCAT
ATGCCAAGTCCGCCCCCTATTGACGTCAATGACGGTAAATGGCCCGCCTGGCATTATGCCCAGTACATGA
CCTTACGGGACTTTCCTACTTGGCAGTACATCTACGTATTAGTCATCGCTATTACCATGGTGATGCGGTT
TTGGCAGTACACCAATGGGCGTGGATAGCGGTTTGACTCACGGGGATTTCCAAGTCTCCACCCCATTGAC
GTCAATGGGAGTTTGTTTTGGCACCAAAATCAACGGGACTTTCCAAAATGTCGTAATAACCCCGCCCCGT
TGACGCAAATGGGCGGTAGGCGTGTACGGTGGGAGGTCTATATAAGCAGAGCTCGTTTAGTGAACCGTCA
GATCCTCACTCTCTTCCGCATCGCTGTCTGCGAGGGCCAGCTGTTGGGCTCGCGGTTGAGGACAAACTCT
TCGCGGTCTTTCCAGTACTCTTGGATCGGAAACCCGTCGGCCTCCGAACGGTACTCCGCCACCGAGGGAC
CTGAGCGAGTCCGCATCGACCGGATCGGAAAACCT
Features (pLannotate 1.2.2; 21 found; start..end, strand, type, name):
    184..273     +  intron         chimeric intron (fragment): chimera between introns from adenovirus and immunoglobulin heavy chain genes
    292..338     +  CDS            IgH signal sequence (fragment): signal sequence from the mouse immunoglobulin heavy chain variable region
    775..1335    +  CDS            Cd4 (fragment): CD4_RAT - Experimental evidence at protein level: Swiss-Prot protein existence level 1. Integral membrane glycoprotein that plays an essential role in the immune response and serves multiple functions in responses against both external and internal offenses. In T-cells, functions primarily as a coreceptor for MHC class II molecule:peptide complex. The antigens presented by class II peptides are derived from extracellular proteins while class I peptides are derived from cytosolic proteins. Interacts simultaneously with the T-cell receptor (TCR) and the MHC class II presented by antigen presenti
   1372..1539    +  CDS            COMP (fragment): COMP_HUMAN - Experimental evidence at protein level: Swiss-Prot protein existence level 1. May play a role in the structural integrity of cartilage via its interaction with other extracellular matrix proteins such as the collagens and fibronectin. Can mediate the interaction of chondrocytes with the cartilage extracellular matrix through interaction with cell surface integrin receptors. Could play a role in the pathogenesis of osteoarthritis. Potent suppressor of apoptosis in both primary chondrocytes and transformed cells. Suppresses apoptosis by blocking the activation of caspase-3 and by in
   1547..2334    +  CDS            bla(M) (fragment): β-lactamase lacking the signal sequence; bla(M); allows cytosolic expression of β-lactamase
   2341..2406    +  CDS            3xFLAG: three tandem FLAG® epitope tags, followed by an enterokinase cleavage site
   2466..2521    +  polyA_signal   β-globin poly(A) signal: rabbit β-globin polyadenylation signal (Gil and Proudfoot, 1987)
   3035..4716    -  rep_origin     oriP (fragment): Epstein-Barr virus oriP replication origin (Yates et al., 2000)
   4843..4947    +  promoter       AmpR promoter: bla
   4948..5808    +  CDS            AmpR: β-lactamase; bla; confers resistance to ampicillin, carbenicillin, and related antibiotics
   5979..6567    +  rep_origin     ori: high-copy-number ColE1/pMB1/pBR322/pUC origin of replication
   6750..6842    +  CDS            lacI (fragment): lac repressor; lacI; The lac repressor binds to the lac operator to inhibit transcription in E. coli. This inhibition can be relieved by adding lactose or isopropyl-β-D-thiogalactopyranoside (IPTG).
   6855..6876    +  protein_bind   CAP binding site: CAP binding activates transcription in the presence of cAMP. E. coli catabolite activator protein
   6891..6921    +  promoter       lac promoter: promoter for the E. coli lac operon
   6929..6945    +  protein_bind   lac operator: The lac repressor binds to the lac operator to inhibit transcription in E. coli. This inhibition can be relieved by adding lactose or isopropyl-β-D-thiogalactopyranoside (IPTG). lac repressor encoded by lacI
   7015..7031    +  promoter       tet promoter (fragment): E. coli promoter for tetracycline efflux protein gene
   7041..7066    -  CDS            bla(M) (fragment): β-lactamase lacking the signal sequence; bla(M); allows cytosolic expression of β-lactamase
   7240..7619    +  enhancer       CMV enhancer: human cytomegalovirus immediate early enhancer
   7621..7820    +  promoter       CMV promoter: human cytomegalovirus (CMV) immediate early promoter
   7888..7926    +  misc_feature   Ad SA (fragment): adenovirus major late transcript splice acceptor (Friedrich and Soriano, 1991)
   7959..153     -  CDS            PTP (fragment) (across the origin): TERM_ADE02 - Experimental evidence at protein level: Swiss-Prot protein existence level 1. Protein covalently bound to the viral DNA that acts as a primer for viral genomic replication by DNA strand displacement. Assembles on the viral origin of replication in an initiation complex with viral polymerase, DBP, host NFIA and host POU2F1/OCT1. During initiation, the polymerase covalently couples the first dCTP with Ser- 580 of pTP. The terminal protein stimulates the template activity over 20 fold compared to protein-free templates. Neo-synthesized viral genomes are linked to two preterminal prot
