[The description below was written by a language model from this plasmid's Addgene catalogue record and pLannotate feature annotations shown in this document.]
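Description:
PF3D7_0929900-COMP-blac-flag-his is a mammalian expression plasmid built on the pTT3 backbone for secreted production of a pentameric, enzyme-tagged form of a conserved Plasmodium falciparum protein. It is propagated in E. coli through a high-copy ColE1/pUC-type origin with ampicillin selection. It also carries an Epstein-Barr virus oriP fragment, an element that supports episomal maintenance in EBNA1-expressing mammalian cells. No mammalian selection marker is annotated. The two sequence records (depositor and NGS) differ by only two nucleotides in length and give the same feature map.

Expression is driven by the CMV enhancer/promoter, followed by adenovirus-derived leader and splice elements with a chimeric intron. The hit to adenoviral preterminal protein on the opposite strand probably reflects this leader region rather than a functional gene. Transcription ends at a rabbit β-globin polyadenylation signal. The open reading frame begins with an exogenous mouse immunoglobulin signal peptide that directs secretion. Next comes the 357 bp synthetic ectodomain of PF3D7_0929900, cloned between retained NotI and AscI sites. The annotation software does not label this insert, but it fits the gap between the signal sequence and the Cd4 tag. All NXS/T sequons were changed to NXA, so mammalian cells cannot add N-linked glycans.

Downstream are rat Cd4 domains 3+4, the COMP coiled-coil that assembles the fusion into pentamers, a β-lactamase lacking its own signal sequence, a 3xFLAG tag and a 6xHis tag; the His tag is listed in the catalogue but not annotated. Pentamerisation raises binding avidity and β-lactamase can serve as an enzymatic reporter, which suits the protein to use as a soluble probe. The associated study was a systematic screen for sporozoite membrane protein interactions.
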