Addgene plasmid #110980: PF3D7_0929900-COMP-blac-flag-his
Purpose: Expresses pentamerised full-length protein ectodomain with no N-linked glycans in mammalian cells. Contains a C-terminal rat Cd4 d3+4 tag, COMP pentamerisation domain, flag- and 6xHis tags.
Depositing lab: Gavin Wright. Depositing organization: Wellcome Sanger Institute. Publication: Systematic Identification of Plasmodium Falciparum Sporozoite Membrane Protein Interactions Reveals an Essential Role for the p24 Complex in Host Infection. Knockel J, Dundas K, Yang ASP, Galaway F, Metcalf T, Gemert GV, Sauerwein RW, Rayner JC, Billker O, Wright GJ. Mol Cell Proteomics. 2021;20:100038. doi: 10.1074/mcp.RA120.002432. Epub 2021 Jan 27. PubMed 33515807.
Backbone
  Vector backbone: pTT3
  Backbone manufacturer: pTT3 was obtained from Yves Durocher, National Research Council of Canada-Biotechnology Research Institute
  Backbone size w/o insert (bp): 7661
  Vector type: Mammalian Expression
Growth in bacteria
  Bacterial resistance: Ampicillin, 100 μg/mL
  Growth temperature: 37°C
  Growth strain: DH5alpha
  Copy number: Unknown
Gene/Insert
  Gene/Insert name: conserved Plasmodium protein (alt name: PF3D7_0929900)
  Species: Synthetic
  Insert size (bp): 357
  Mutation: All NXT/S sites mutated to NXA, where X is any amino acid except Proline
  Entrez Gene: PF3D7_0929900 (a.k.a. PF3D7_0929900, PFI1463w)
  Promoter: CMV
  Tag / fusion protein: Exogenous signal peptide of mouse origin (N terminal on insert); rat Cd4d3+4, beta-lactamase, triple FLAG tag, 6xHis tag (C terminal on insert)
  Cloning method: Restriction Enzyme; 5′ cloning site Not1 (not destroyed); 3′ cloning site Asc1 (not destroyed)
Terms and licenses: Academic/Nonprofit Terms; Industry Terms: Not Available to Industry
How to cite: PF3D7_0929900-COMP-blac-flag-his was a gift from Gavin Wright (Addgene plasmid # 110980 ; http://n2t.net/addgene:110980 ; RRID:Addgene_110980)
